Addgene plasmid #195627: pBEL2513
Purpose: Complementation of MlaA(delta227-251)
Depositing lab: Gira Bhabha & Damian Ekiert. Depositing organization: NYU Grossman School of Medicine. Publication: Protein-protein interactions in the Mla lipid transport system probed by computational structure prediction and deep mutational scanning. MacRae MR, Puvanendran D, Haase MAB, Coudray N, Kolich L, Lam C, Baek M, Bhabha G, Ekiert DC. J Biol Chem. 2023 Apr 24:104744. doi: 10.1016/j.jbc.2023.104744. PubMed 37100290.
Backbone
  Vector backbone: pBAD-His
  Vector type: Bacterial Expression
Growth in bacteria
  Bacterial resistance: Ampicillin, 100 μg/mL
  Growth temperature: 37°C
  Growth strain: DH5alpha
  Copy number: High Copy
Gene/Insert
  Gene/Insert name: MlaA
  Species: E. coli
  Mutation: MlaA(delta227-251)
  Cloning method: Gibson Cloning
Terms and licenses: Academic/Nonprofit Terms; Industry Terms: Not Available to Industry
Depositor comments: Please visit https://www.biorxiv.org/content/10.1101/2022.12.09.519820v1 for bioRxiv preprint.
How to cite: pBEL2513 was a gift from Gira Bhabha & Damian Ekiert (Addgene plasmid # 195627 ; http://n2t.net/addgene:195627 ; RRID:Addgene_195627)
