[The description below was written by a language model from this plasmid's Addgene catalogue record and pLannotate feature annotations shown in this document.]
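Description:
pBEL2513 is a bacterial expression plasmid built on the pBAD-His backbone that carries a truncated allele of the Escherichia coli mlaA gene (also known as vacJ), in which residues 227–251 are deleted. The annotated full sequence is about 5.2 kb. The plasmid is maintained in E. coli through a high-copy ColE1/pMB1-type origin and selected with ampicillin via the β-lactamase gene under its own promoter. An M13 phage origin is also present, along with non-functional remnants of pBR322 ancestry (fragments of bom, rop, the tetracycline resistance gene and its promoter), which are leftovers of the backbone rather than working parts.

Expression of the insert is driven by the araBAD promoter, with the divergently transcribed araC regulator encoded on the same plasmid, so transcription is inducible by L-arabinose and repressed in its absence. Downstream of the coding region lie the rrnB T1 and T2 terminators, preceded by a 5S rRNA segment that comes along with the rrnB terminator cassette. The mlaA coding sequence is annotated as a fragment, consistent with the recorded C-terminal deletion. Although the backbone name implies a histidine tag, no tag is annotated in the feature table, and the record does not state whether the protein is tagged.

MlaA is the outer membrane component of the Mla pathway, which maintains outer membrane lipid asymmetry by retrograde phospholipid trafficking. The stated purpose is complementation with this deletion variant, that is, testing whether MlaA lacking residues 227–251 can restore function in place of the wild-type protein, as part of a study of protein–protein interactions in the Mla system.
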