Features (pLannotate 1.2.2; 14 found; start..end, strand, type, name):
     10..294     +  promoter       araBAD promoter: araBAD; promoter of the L-arabinose operon of E. coli; the araC regulatory gene is transcribed in the opposite direction (Guzman et al., 1995)
    315..992     +  CDS            mlaA (fragment): MLAA_ECOLI - Also known as vacJ. Experimental evidence at protein level: Swiss-Prot protein existence level 1. Involved in a phospholipid transport pathway that maintains lipid asymmetry in the outer membrane by retrograde trafficking of phospholipids from the outer membrane to the inner membrane. From Escherichia coli (strain K12).
   1158..1273    +  ncRNA          5S rRNA: Accession: RF00001 - 5S ribosomal RNA
   1277..1363    +  terminator     rrnB T1 terminator: Escherichia coli rrnB; transcription terminator T1 from the E. coli rrnB gene
   1455..1482    +  terminator     rrnB T2 terminator: transcription terminator T2 from the E. coli rrnB gene
   1501..1592    +  promoter       AmpR promoter: bla
   1593..2453    +  CDS            AmpR: β-lactamase; bla; confers resistance to ampicillin, carbenicillin, and related antibiotics
   2495..2875    +  rep_origin     M13 ori (sequence partly withheld): M13 bacteriophage origin of replication; arrow indicates direction of (+) strand synthesis
   3061..3648    +  rep_origin     ori: high-copy-number ColE1/pMB1/pBR322/pUC origin of replication
   3834..3885    -  misc_feature   bom (fragment): basis of mobility region from pBR322
   4001..4040    -  CDS            rop (fragment): Rop protein, which maintains plasmids at low copy number; rop
   4041..4226    -  CDS            TcR (fragment): tetracycline efflux protein; tet; confers resistance to tetracycline
   4236..4254    +  promoter       tet promoter (fragment): E. coli promoter for tetracycline efflux protein gene
   4344..5222    -  CDS            araC: L-arabinose regulatory protein; araC
>Addgene plasmid #195627 | pBEL2513 | addgene full sequence | sequence record 383734 | Addgene NGS Result
CATTCAGAGAAGAAACCAATTGTCCATATTGCATCAGACATTGCCGTCACTGCGTCTTTTACTGGCTCTT
CTCGCTAACCAAACCGGTAACCCCGCTTATTAAAAGCATTCTGTAACAAAGCGGGACCAAAGCCATGACA
AAAACGCGTAACAAAAGTGTCTATAATCACGGCAGAAAAGTCCACATTGATTATTTGCACGGCGTCACAC
TTTGCTATGCCATAGCATTTTTATCCATAAGATTAGCGGATCCTACCTGACGCTTTTTATCGCAACTCTC
TACTGTTTCTCCATACCCGTTTTTTTGGGCTAGCATGAAGCTTCGCCTGTCGGCGCTTGCTCTGGGAACT
ACGCTTCTGGTGGGGTGTGCGAGTTCCGGTACAGATCAGCAAGGGCGTTCTGACCCGTTAGAAGGGTTCA
ACCGCACCATGTACAACTTCAACTTCAATGTATTAGACCCGTATATTGTTCGACCGGTCGCTGTCGCCTG
GCGTGATTATGTTCCGCAACCGGCGCGTAACGGTTTGAGCAACTTTACTGGCAACCTTGAAGAACCTGCG
GTGATGGTTAACTACTTCTTGCAGGGCGACCCTTATCAGGGGATGGTCCACTTTACCCGCTTTTTCCTGA
ACACCATTTTGGGGATGGGCGGTTTTATTGATGTTGCAGGGATGGCGAACCCGAAACTGCAACGGACTGA
ACCTCACCGCTTCGGTAGTACGCTTGGTCATTATGGCGTGGGTTATGGGCCTTACGTTCAGTTACCGTTC
TACGGTAGCTTCACGCTGCGTGATGACGGTGGTGATATGGCGGATGGTTTTTACCCGGTTCTTTCCTGGC
TGACCTGGCCGATGTCTGTGGGTAAATGGACGCTTGAAGGGATCGAAACCCGCGCTCAGCTGCTGGATTC
CGATGGTCTGCTGCGTCAGTCGTCCGATCCTTATATTATGGTGCGCGAAGCGTACTTCCAGCGTCATGAT
TTCATCGCTAATTAAGGTACCAAATTCCAGAAAAGAGACGCTGAAAAGCGTCTTTTTTCGTTTTGGTCCT
GGTCTGAGGAATGGTTGTAAGCTTGGCTGTTTTGGCGGATGAGAGAAGATTTTCAGCCTGATACAGATTA
AATCAGAACGCAGAAGCGGTCTGATAAAACAGAATTTGCCTGGCGGCAGTAGCGCGGTGGTCCCACCTGA
CCCCATGCCGAACTCAGAAGTGAAACGCCGTAGCGCCGATGGTAGTGTGGGGTCTCCCCATGCGAGAGTA
GGGAACTGCCAGGCATCAAATAAAACGAAAGGCTCAGTCGAAAGACTGGGCCTTTCGTTTTATCTGTTGT
TTGTCGGTGAACGCTCTCCTGAGTAGGACAAATCCGCCGGGAGCGGATTTGAACGTTGCGAAGCAACGGC
CCGGAGGGTGGCGGGCAGGACGCCCGCCATAAACTGCCAGGCATCAAATTAAGCAGAAGGCCATCCTGAC
GGATGGCCTTTTTGCGTTTCTACAAACTCTTTTGTTTATTTTTCTAAATACATTCAAATATGTATCCGCT
CATGAGACAATAACCCTGATAAATGCTTCAATAATATTGAAAAAGGAAGAGTATGAGTATTCAACATTTC
CGTGTCGCCCTTATTCCCTTTTTTGCGGCATTTTGCCTTCCTGTTTTTGCTCACCCAGAAACGCTGGTGA
AAGTAAAAGATGCTGAAGATCAGTTGGGTGCACGAGTGGGTTACATCGAACTGGATCTCAACAGCGGTAA
GATCCTTGAGAGTTTTCGCCCCGAAGAACGTTTTCCAATGATGAGCACTTTTAAAGTTCTGCTATGTGGC
GCGGTATTATCCCGTGTTGACGCCGGGCAAGAGCAACTCGGTCGCCGCATACACTATTCTCAGAATGACT
TGGTTGAGTACTCACCAGTCACAGAAAAGCATCTTACGGATGGCATGACAGTAAGAGAATTATGCAGTGC
TGCCATAACCATGAGTGATAACACTGCGGCCAACTTACTTCTGACAACGATCGGAGGACCGAAGGAGCTA
ACCGCTTTTTTGCACAACATGGGGGATCATGTAACTCGCCTTGATCGTTGGGAACCGGAGCTGAATGAAG
CCATACCAAACGACGAGCGTGACACCACGATGCCTGCAGCAATGGCAACAACGTTGCGCAAACTATTAAC
TGGCGAACTACTTACTCTAGCTTCCCGGCAACAATTAATAGACTGGATGGAGGCGGATAAAGTTGCAGGA
CCACTTCTGCGCTCGGCCCTTCCGGCTGGCTGGTTTATTGCTGATAAATCTGGAGCCGGTGAGCGTGGGT
CTCGCGGTATCATTGCAGCACTGGGGCCAGATGGTAAGCCCTCCCGTATCGTAGTTATCTACACGACGGG
GAGTCAGGCAACTATGGATGAACGAAATAGACAGATCGCTGAGATAGGTGCCTCACTGATTAAGCATTGG
TAACTGTCAGACCAAGTTTACTCATATATACTTTAGATTGATT
[125 nt withheld, positions 2494-2618]
C
[141 nt withheld, positions 2620-2760]
CCTTTGACGTTGGAGTCCACGTTCTTT
[37 nt withheld, positions 2788-2824]
ACCCTATCTCGGGCTATTCTTTTGATTTATAAGGGATTTTGCCGATTTCGGCCTATTGGTTAAAAAATGA
GCTGATTTAACAAAAATTTAACGCGAATTTTAACAAAATATTAACGTTTACAATTTAAAAGGATCTAGGT
GAAGATCCTTTTTGATAATCTCATGACCAAAATCCCTTAACGTGAGTTTTCGTTCCACTGAGCGTCAGAC
CCCGTAGAAAAGATCAAAGGATCTTCTTGAGATCCTTTTTTTCTGCGCGTAATCTGCTGCTTGCAAACAA
AAAAACCACCGCTACCAGCGGTGGTTTGTTTGCCGGATCAAGAGCTACCAACTCTTTTTCCGAAGGTAAC
TGGCTCAGCAGAGCGCAGATACCAAATACTGTCCTTCTAGTGTAGCCGTAGTTAGGCCACCACTTCAAGA
ACTCTGTAGCACCGCCTACATACCTCGCTCTGCTAATCCTGTTACCAGTGGCTGCTGCCAGTGGCGATAA
GTCGTGTCTTACCGGGTTGGACTCAAGACGATAGTTACCGGATAAGGCGCAGCGGTCGGGCTGAACGGGG
GGTTCGTGCACACAGCCCAGCTTGGAGCGAACGACCTACACCGAACTGAGATACCTACAGCGTGAGCTAT
GAGAAAGCGCCACGCTTCCCGAAGGGAGAAAGGCGGACAGGTATCCGGTAAGCGGCAGGGTCGGAACAGG
AGAGCGCACGAGGGAGCTTCCAGGGGGAAACGCCTGGTATCTTTATAGTCCTGTCGGGTTTCGCCACCTC
TGACTTGAGCGTCGATTTTTGTGATGCTCGTCAGGGGGGCGGAGCCTATGGAAAAACGCCAGCAACGCGG
CCTTTTTACGGTTCCTGGCCTTTTGCTGGCCTTTTGCTCACATGTTCTTTCCTGCGTTATCCCCTGATTC
TGTGGATAACCGTATTACCGCCTTTGAGTGAGCTGATACCGCTCGCCGCAGCCGAACGACCGAGCGCAGC
GAGTCAGTGAGCGAGGAAGCGGAAGAGCGCCTGATGCGGTATTTTCTCCTTACGCATCTGTGCGGTATTT
CACACCGCATAGGGTCATGGCTGCGCCCCGACACCCGCCAACACCCGCTGACGCGCCCTGACGGGCTTGT
CTGCTCCCGGCATCCGCTTACAGACAAGCTGTGACCGTCTCCGGGAGCTGCATGTGTCAGAGGTTTTCAC
CGTCATCACCGAAACGCGCGAGGCAGAAGGAGATGGCGCCCAACAGTCCCCCGGCCACGGGGCCTGCCAC
CATACCCACGCCGAAACAAGCGCTCATGAGCCCGAAGTGGCGAGCCCGATCTTCCCCATCGGTGATGTCG
GCGATATAGGCGCCAGCAACCGCACCTGTGGCGCCGGTGATGCCGGCCACGATGCGTCCGGCGTAGAGGA
TCTGCTCATGTTTGACAGCTTATCATCGATGCATAATGTGCCTGTCAAATGGACGAAGCAGGGATTCTGC
AAACCCTATGCTACTCCGTCAAGCCGTCAATTGTCTGATTCGTTACCAATTATGACAACTTGACGGCTAC
ATCATTCACTTTTTCTTCACAACCGGCACGGAACTCGCTCGGGCTGGCCCCGGTGCATTTTTTAAATACC
CGCGAGAAATAGAGTTGATCGTCAAAACCAACATTGCGACCGACGGTGGCGATAGGCATCCGGGTGGTGC
TCAAAAGCAGCTTCGCCTGGCTGATACGTTGGTCCTCGCGCCAGCTTAAGACGCTAATCCCTAACTGCTG
GCGGAAAAGATGTGACAGACGCGACGGCGACAAGCAAACATGCTGTGCGACGCTGGCGATATCAAAATTG
CTGTCTGCCAGGTGATCGCTGATGTACTGACAAGCCTCGCGTACCCGATTATCCATCGGTGGATGGAGCG
ACTCGTTAATCGCTTCCATGCGCCGCAGTAACAATTGCTCAAGCAGATTTATCGCCAGCAGCTCCGAATA
GCGCCCTTCCCCTTGCCCGGCGTTAATGATTTGCCCAAACAGGTCGCTGAAATGCGGCTGGTGCGCTTCA
TCCGGGCGAAAGAACCCCGTATTGGCAAATATTGACGGCCAGTTAAGCCATTCATGCCAGTAGGCGCGCG
GACGAAAGTAAACCCACTGGTGATACCATTCGCGAGCCTCCGGATGACGACCGTAGTGATGAATCTCTCC
TGGCGGGAACAGCAAAATATCACCCGGTCGGCAAACAAATTCTCGTCCCTGATTTTTCACCACCCCCTGA
CCGCGAATGGTGAGATTGAGAATATAACCTTTCATTCCCAGCGGTCGGTCGATAAAAAAATCGAGATAAC
CGTTGGCCTCAATCGGCGTTAAACCCGCCACCAGATGGGCATTAAACGAGTATCCCGGCAGCAGGGGATC
ATTTTGCGCTTCAGCCATACTTTTCATACTCCCGC
